>Addgene plasmid #115550 | p3E-APEX2 (GC rich) | addgene full sequence | sequence record 341946 | Addgene NGS Result
CTTTCCTGCGTTATCCCCTGATTCTGTGGATAACCGTATTACCGCCTTTGAGTGAGCTGATACCGCTCGC
CGCAGCCGAACGACCGAGCGCAGCGAGTCAGTGAGCGAGGAAGCGGAAGAGCGCCCAATACGCAAACCGC
CTCTCCCCGCGCGTTGGCCGATTCATTAATGCAGCTGGCACGACAGGTTTCCCGACTGGAAAGCGGGCAG
TGAGCGCAACGCAATTAATACGCGTACCGCTAGCCAGGAAGAGTTTGTAGAAACGCAAAAAGGCCATCCG
TCAGGATGGCCTTCTGCTTAGTTTGATGCCTGGCAGTTTATGGCGGGCGTCCTGCCCGCCACCCTCCGGG
CCGTTGCTTCACAACGTTCAAATCCGCTCCCGGCGGATTTGTCCTACTCAGGAGAGCGTTCACCGACAAA
CAACAGATAAAACGAAAGGCCCAGTCTTCCGACTGAGCCTTTCGTTTTATTTGATGCCTGGCAGTTCCCT
ACTCTCGCGTTAACGCTAGCATGGATGTTTTCCCAGTCACGACGTTGTAAAACGACGGCCAGTCTTAAGC
TCGGGCCCTGCAGCTCTAGAGCTCGAATTCTACAGGTCACTAATACCATCTAAGTAGTTGGTTCATAGTG
ACTGCATATGTTGTGTTTTACAGTATTATGTAGTCTGTTTTTTATGCAAAATCTAATTTAATATATTGAT
ATTTATATCATTTTACGTTTCTCGTTCAACTTTCTTGTACAAAGTGGGCAAGAGCTACCCCACCGTGAGC
GCCGACTACCAGGACGCCGTGGAGAAGGCCAAGAAGAAGCTGCGCGGCTTCATCGCCGAGAAGCGCTGCG
CCCCCCTGATGCTGCGCCTGGCCTTCCACAGCGCCGGCACCTTCGACAAGGGCACCAAGACCGGCGGCCC
CTTCGGCACCATCAAGCACCCCGCCGAGCTGGCCCACAGCGCCAACAACGGCCTGGACATCGCCGTGCGC
CTGCTGGAGCCCCTGAAGGCCGAGTTCCCCATCCTGAGCTACGCCGACTTCTACCAGCTGGCCGGCGTGG
TGGCCGTGGAGGTGACCGGCGGCCCCAAGGTGCCCTTCCACCCCGGCCGCGAGGACAAGCCCGAGCCCCC
CCCCGAGGGCCGCCTGCCCGACCCCACCAAGGGCAGCGACCACCTGCGCGACGTGTTCGGCAAGGCTATG
GGCCTGACCGACCAGGACATCGTGGCCCTGAGCGGCGGCCACACCATCGGCGCCGCCCACAAGGAGCGCA
GCGGCTTCGAGGGCCCCTGGACCAGCAACCCCCTGATCTTCGACAACAGCTACTTCACCGAGCTGCTGAG
CGGCGAGAAGGAGGGCCTGCTGCAGCTGCCCAGCGACAAGGCCCTGCTGAGCGACCCCGTGTTCCGCCCC
CTGGTGGACAAGTACGCCGCCGACGAGGACGCCTTCTTCGCCGACTACGCCGAGGCCCACCAGAAGCTGA
GCGAGCTGGGCTTCGCCGACGCCTAACAACTTTATTATACAAAGTTGGCATTATAAAAAAGCATTGCTTA
TCAATTTGTTGCAACGAACAGGTCACTATCAGTCAAAATAAAATCATTATTTGGAGCTCCATGGTAGCGT
TAACGCGGCCGCGATATCCCCTATAGTGAGTCGTATTACATGGTCATAGCTGTTTCCTGGCAGCTCTGGC
CCGTGTCTCAAAATCTCTGATGTTACATTGCACAAGATAAAAATATATCATCATGAACAATAAAACTGTC
TGCTTACATAAACAGTAATACAAGGGGTGTTATGAGCCATATTCAACGGGAAACGTCGAGGCCGCGATTA
AATTCCAACATGGATGCTGATTTATATGGGTATAAATGGGCTCGCGATAATGTCGGGCAATCAGGTGCGA
CAATCTATCGCTTGTATGGGAAGCCCGATGCGCCAGAGTTGTTTCTGAAACATGGCAAAGGTAGCGTTGC
CAATGATGTTACAGATGAGATGGTCAGACTAAACTGGCTGACGGAATTTATGCCTCTTCCGACCATCAAG
CATTTTATCCGTACTCCTGATGATGCATGGTTACTCACCACTGCGATCCCCGGAAAAACAGCATTCCAGG
TATTAGAAGAATATCCTGATTCAGGTGAAAATATTGTTGATGCGCTGGCAGTGTTCCTGCGCCGGTTGCA
TTCGATTCCTGTTTGTAATTGTCCTTTTAACAGCGATCGCGTATTTCGTCTCGCTCAGGCGCAATCACGA
ATGAATAACGGTTTGGTTGATGCGAGTGATTTTGATGACGAGCGTAATGGCTGGCCTGTTGAACAAGTCT
GGAAAGAAATGCATAAACTTTTGCCATTCTCACCGGATTCAGTCGTCACTCATGGTGATTTCTCACTTGA
TAACCTTATTTTTGACGAGGGGAAATTAATAGGTTGTATTGATGTTGGACGAGTCGGAATCGCAGACCGA
TACCAGGATCTTGCCATCCTATGGAACTGCCTCGGTGAGTTTTCTCCTTCATTACAGAAACGGCTTTTTC
AAAAATATGGTATTGATAATCCTGATATGAATAAATTGCAGTTTCATTTGATGCTCGATGAGTTTTTCTA
ATCAGAATTGGTTAATTGGTTGTAACACTGGCAGAGCATTACGCTGACTTGACGGGACGGCGCAAGCTCA
TGACCAAAATCCCTTAACGTGAGTTACGCGTCGTTCCACTGAGCGTCAGACCCCGTAGAAAAGATCAAAG
GATCTTCTTGAGATCCTTTTTTTCTGCGCGTAATCTGCTGCTTGCAAACAAAAAAACCACCGCTACCAGC
GGTGGTTTGTTTGCCGGATCAAGAGCTACCAACTCTTTTTCCGAAGGTAACTGGCTTCAGCAGAGCGCAG
ATACCAAATACTGTTCTTCTAGTGTAGCCGTAGTTAGGCCACCACTTCAAGAACTCTGTAGCACCGCCTA
CATACCTCGCTCTGCTAATCCTGTTACCAGTGGCTGCTGCCAGTGGCGATAAGTCGTGTCTTACCGGGTT
GGACTCAAGACGATAGTTACCGGATAAGGCGCAGCGGTCGGGCTGAACGGGGGGTTCGTGCACACAGCCC
AGCTTGGAGCGAACGACCTACACCGAACTGAGATACCTACAGCGTGAGCTATGAGAAAGCGCCACGCTTC
CCGAAGGGAGAAAGGCGGACAGGTATCCGGTAAGCGGCAGGGTCGGAACAGGAGAGCGCACGAGGGAGCT
TCCAGGGGGAAACGCCTGGTATCTTTATAGTCCTGTCGGGTTTCGCCACCTCTGACTTGAGCGTCGATTT
TTGTGATGCTCGTCAGGGGGGCGGAGCCTATGGAAAAACGCCAGCAACGCGGCCTTTTTACGGTTCCTGG
CCTTTTGCTGGCCTTTTGCTCACATGTT
Features (pLannotate 1.2.2; 11 found; start..end, strand, type, name):
    121..213     +  CDS            lacI (fragment): lac repressor; lacI; The lac repressor binds to the lac operator to inhibit transcription in E. coli. This inhibition can be relieved by adding lactose or isopropyl-β-D-thiogalactopyranoside (IPTG).
    268..295     -  terminator     rrnB T2 terminator: transcription terminator T2 from the E. coli rrnB gene
    427..470     +  terminator     rrnB T1 terminator: Escherichia coli rrnB; transcription terminator T1 from the E. coli rrnB gene
    517..553     -  CDS            lacZα (fragment): LacZα fragment of β-galactosidase; lacZ fragment
    624..747     -  protein_bind   attR2: mutant version of attR; recombination site for the Gateway® LR reaction LR Clonase™
    747..1493    +  CDS            APX1: APX1_PEA - Also known as APPX1. Experimental evidence at protein level: Swiss-Prot protein existence level 1. Plays a key role in hydrogen peroxide removal. From Pisum sativum (Garden pea).
   1497..1517    -  protein_bind   attB3: mutant version of attB; core recombination site for the Gateway® BP reaction BP Clonase™
   1508..1593    -  protein_bind   attL1 (fragment): mutant version of attL; recombination site for the Gateway® LR reaction LR Clonase™
   1630..1648    -  promoter       T7 promoter: promoter for bacteriophage T7 RNA polymerase
   1782..2591    +  CDS            KanR: aminoglycoside phosphotransferase; aph(3')-Ia; confers resistance to kanamycin in bacteria or G418 (Geneticin®) in eukaryotes
   2738..3326    +  rep_origin     ori: high-copy-number ColE1/pMB1/pBR322/pUC origin of replication
