[The description below was written by a language model from this plasmid's Addgene catalogue record and pLannotate feature annotations shown in this document.]
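Description:
p3E-APEX2 (GC rich) is a 3' entry clone for the MultiSite Gateway cloning system, built by recombining a synthetic APEX2 coding sequence into the pDONR P2R-P3 donor backbone. It is a small (about 3.4 kb) bacterial plasmid that carries no eukaryotic promoter or expression elements of its own. It is propagated in E. coli from a high-copy ColE1/pUC-type origin and selected with kanamycin through the aph(3')-Ia resistance gene. The rrnB T1 and T2 transcription terminators upstream of the cloning region are standard donor-vector features that insulate the insert from read-through transcription. The short lacI and lacZα fragments and a T7 promoter are backbone remnants flanking the recombination cassette.

The payload is an open reading frame of roughly 750 bp that the automated annotation matches to pea cytosolic ascorbate peroxidase (APX1). This fits APEX2, an engineered ascorbate peroxidase used as a genetically encoded tag for electron microscopy contrast and proximity labelling. The "GC rich" designation indicates a recoded synthetic version, although the record does not explain the reason for the altered codon composition. The insert is flanked by an attR2 site on one side. On the other side is a site annotated as attB3 overlapping an attL fragment, which corresponds to the attL3 site expected in a 3' entry clone. In an LR reaction with compatible 5' and middle entry clones and a destination vector, this arrangement places APEX2 downstream of a gene of interest to create a C-terminal fusion. The record notes that it was used to assemble another deposited construct from the same collection.
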