Addgene plasmid #115550: p3E-APEX2 (GC rich)
Purpose: Multisite gateway vector for 3' tagging with GC-rich APEX2. Used to make 115563. Parton lab clone HHS
Depositing lab: Rob Parton. Depositing organization: University of Queensland, Institute for Molecular Bioscience. Publication: In vivo cell biological screening identifies an endocytic capture mechanism for T-tubule formation. Hall TE, Martel N, Ariotti N, Xiong Z, Lo HP, Ferguson C, Rae J, Lim YW, Parton RG. Nat Commun. 2020 Jul 24;11(1):3711. doi: 10.1038/s41467-020-17486-w. PubMed 32709891.
Backbone
  Vector backbone: pDONR p2r-p3
  Vector type: multisite gateway entry clone
Growth in bacteria
  Bacterial resistance: Kanamycin, 50 μg/mL
  Growth temperature: 37°C
  Growth strain: DH5alpha
  Copy number: High Copy
Gene/Insert
  Gene/Insert name: APEX2 (GC rich)
  Species: Synthetic
Terms and licenses: Academic/Nonprofit Terms; Industry Terms: Not Available to Industry
How to cite: p3E-APEX2 (GC rich) was a gift from Rob Parton (Addgene plasmid # 115550 ; http://n2t.net/addgene:115550 ; RRID:Addgene_115550)
